Addgene plasmid #15431: pET41a-MED30
Depositing lab: Joan Conaway & Ronald Conaway. Depositing organization: Stowers Institute for Medical Research. Publication: Identification of mammalian Mediator subunits with similarities to yeast Mediator subunits Srb5, Srb6, Med11, and Rox3. Sato S, Tomomori-Sato C, Banks CA, Sorokina I, Parmely TJ, Kong SE, Jin J, Cai Y, Lane WS, Brower CS, Conaway RC, Conaway JW. J Biol Chem. 2003 Apr 25. 278(17):15123-7. 10.1074/jbc.C300054200 PubMed 12584197.
Backbone
  Vector backbone: pET41a
  Backbone manufacturer: EMD Biosciences
  Backbone size w/o insert (bp): 5900
  Vector type: Bacterial Expression
Growth in bacteria
  Bacterial resistance: Kanamycin, 50 μg/mL
  Growth temperature: 37°C
  Growth strain: DH5alpha
  Copy number: Low Copy
Gene/Insert
  Gene/Insert name: MED30 (alt names: TRAP25; AK011104)
  Species: M. musculus (mouse)
  Insert size (bp): 537
  Mutation: N/A
  GenBank ID: BF657838
  Entrez Gene: Med30 (a.k.a. TRAP25, Thrap6, 1810038N03Rik, 2510044J04Rik)
  Tag / fusion protein: GST (N terminal on backbone); His (N terminal on backbone)
  Cloning method: Restriction Enzyme; 5′ cloning site BamHI (not destroyed); 3′ cloning site XhoI (not destroyed)
  Sequencing primers: 5′ Stag; 3′ T7 terminal
Terms and licenses: Academic/Nonprofit Terms; Industry Terms: Not Available to Industry
How to cite: pET41a-MED30 was a gift from Joan Conaway & Ronald Conaway (Addgene plasmid # 15431 ; http://n2t.net/addgene:15431 ; RRID:Addgene_15431)
