[The description below was written by a language model from this plasmid's Addgene catalogue record.]
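Description:
pET41a-MED30 is a bacterial expression plasmid built on the commercial pET41a backbone (about 5.9 kb without insert). It carries a 537 bp mouse Med30 coding sequence, also known as TRAP25 or Thrap6, which encodes a subunit of the mammalian Mediator transcriptional coactivator complex. The insert was placed between the BamHI and XhoI sites of the polylinker, both of which remain intact, and no mutations are recorded. The plasmid confers kanamycin resistance, is listed as low copy, and is maintained in a standard cloning strain such as DH5alpha.

In this backbone the insert is fused downstream of vector-encoded N-terminal tags, recorded here as GST and a His tag, so MED30 is produced as a GST-His fusion protein. This allows purification or capture on glutathione or immobilised-metal resins. No feature table is provided, so the regulatory elements are not itemised in the record. However, pET-series vectors generally drive expression from a T7 promoter under lac operator control and therefore need an expression host that supplies T7 RNA polymerase. The listed sequencing primers (S-tag and T7 terminator) fit that architecture and suggest an S-tag region lies upstream of the cloning site.

The associated work concerned identifying mammalian Mediator subunits related to yeast Mediator components. The plasmid is therefore suited to producing recombinant tagged MED30 in E. coli, for example for purification or protein interaction studies, though the record does not state a specific application.
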