>Addgene plasmid #15431 | pET41a-MED30 | depositor partial sequence | sequence record 8288 | Author sequence
ATGTCCACCCCTCCGCTGGCGCCCACGGGCATGGCGTCCGGGCCCTTCGGCGGCCCGCAGGCTCAGCAGG
CCGCGCGCGAGGTCAACACGGCCACGCTGTGCCGCATCGGGCAGGAGACCGTGCAGGACATCGTGTACCG
CACCATGGAGATCTTCCAGCTGCTCAGGAACATGCAGCTGCCAAATGGTGTCACTTACCATACTGGAACT
TACCAAGACCGGCTAACAAAGCTGCAGGACCACCTTCGGCAACTTTCTATTCTCTTCAGGAAGCTGCGAC
TGGTCTATGACAAATGTAATGAGAACTGTGGTGGGATGGACCCCATTCCTGTTGAGCAACTGATTCCATA
TGTGGATGAAGATGGCTCAAAGAACGACGACCGGGCTGGTCCACCTCGTTTTGCTAGCGAAGAGAGACGA
GAAATTGTAGAAGTAAATAAGAAACTCAAACAGAAGAATCAACAGCTGAAGCAGATTATGGATCAATTAC
GGAATCTCATCTGGGACATAAATGCCATGCTGGCAATGAGGAACTAA
