>Addgene plasmid #15431 | pET41a-MED30 | addgene partial sequence | sequence record 48311 | pGEX-5 5'-GGGCTGGCAAGCCACGTTTGGTG-3'
ATCCTCAATCGGAGGTTCACTAGTGGTTCTGGTCATCACCATCACCATCACTCCGCGGGTCTGGTGCCAC
GCGGTAGTACTGCAATTGGTATGAAAGAAACCGCTGCTGCTAAATTCGAACGCCAGCACATGGACAGCCC
AGATCTGGGTACCGGTGGTGGCTCCGGTGATGACGACGACAAGAGTCCCATGGGATATCGGGGATCCATG
TCCACCCCTCCGCTGGCGCCCACGGGCATGGCGTCCGGGCCCTTCGGCGGCCCGCAGGCTCAGCAGGCCG
CGCGCGAGGTCAACACGGCCACGCTGTGCCGCATCGGGCAGGAGACCGTGCAGGACATCGTGTACCGCAC
CATGGAGATCTTCCAGCTGCTCAGGAACATGCAGCTGCCAAATGGTGTCACTTACCATACTGGAACTTAC
CAAGACCGGCTAACAAAGCTGCAGGACCACCTTCGGCAACTTTCTATTCTCTTCAGGAAGCTGCGACTGG
TCTATGACAAATGTAATGAGAACTGTGGTGGGATGGACCCCATTCCTGTTGAGCAACTGATTCCATATGT
GGATGAAGATGGCTCAAAGAACGACGACCGGGCTGGTCCACCTCGTTTTGCTAGCGAAGAGAGACGAGAA
ATTGTAGAAGTAAATAAGAAACTCAAACAGAAGAATCAACAGCTGAAGCAGATTATGGATCAATTACGGA
ATCTCATCTGGGACATAAATGCCATGCTGGCAATGAGGAACTAACTCGAGCACCACCACCACCACCACCA
CCACTAATTGATTAATACCTAGGCTGCTAAACAAAGCCCGAAAGGAAGCTGAGTTGGCTGCTGCACGTGA
CATATA
